Addgene plasmid #143434: TFORF0728
Purpose: Lentiviral vector for overexpressing transcription factor ORFs with unique 24-bp barcodes. Barcodes facilitate identification of transcription factors in pooled screens.
Depositing lab: Feng Zhang. Depositing organization: Broad Institute. Publication: A transcription factor atlas of directed differentiation. Joung J, Ma S, Tay T, Geiger-Schuller KR, Kirchgatterer PC, Verdine VK, Guo B, Arias-Garcia MA, Allen WE, Singh A, Kuksenko O, Abudayyeh OO, Gootenberg JS, Fu Z, Macrae RK, Buenrostro JD, Regev A, Zhang F. Cell. 2023 Jan 5;186(1):209-229.e26. doi: 10.1016/j.cell.2022.11.026. PubMed 36608654.
Backbone
  Vector backbone: pLX_TRC317
  Backbone manufacturer: Broad Institute Genetic Perturbation Platform
  Backbone size w/o insert (bp): 8264
  Vector type: Mammalian Expression, Lentiviral
  Selectable markers: Puromycin
Growth in bacteria
  Bacterial resistance: Ampicillin, 100 μg/mL
  Growth temperature: 37°C
  Growth strain: NEB Stable
  Copy number: High Copy
Gene/Insert
  Gene/Insert name: MLXIP
  Species: H. sapiens (human)
  Insert size (bp): 2861
  Entrez Gene: MLXIP (a.k.a. MIR, MONDOA, bHLHe36)
  Promoter: EF1a
  Cloning method: Unknown
  Sequencing primers: 5′ GGGTGGAGACTGAAGTTAGGCCAG; 3′ CACATAGCGTAAAAGGAGCAACATAG
Terms and licenses: Academic/Nonprofit Terms; Industry Terms: Not Available to Industry
Depositor comments: NM_014938,ENST00000319080 . The transcription factor ORF portion of this plasmid was synthesized by Genewiz. Please test multiple small colonies in case of plasmid recombination. To make this collection available in a timely manner, a portion of this collection was not fully sequenced by Addgene. If an Addgene verified full plasmid sequence is not available, please contact us prior to placing an order to request the full sequence.
How to cite: TFORF0728 was a gift from Feng Zhang (Addgene plasmid # 143434 ; http://n2t.net/addgene:143434 ; RRID:Addgene_143434)
