[The description below was written by a language model from this plasmid's Addgene catalogue record and pLannotate feature annotations shown in this document.]
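Description:
TFORF0728 is a lentiviral mammalian expression plasmid built on the pLX_TRC317 backbone. It carries the human transcription factor MLXIP (also known as MondoA or bHLHe36) as a synthesized open reading frame. It belongs to a barcoded transcription factor ORF collection in which each construct carries a unique 24-bp barcode, so that the overexpressed factor can be identified in pooled screens. The barcode is not annotated as a separate feature in the table. In bacteria the roughly 11.1 kb plasmid is maintained by a high-copy ColE1/pUC-type origin and selected through the ampicillin resistance gene. An f1 origin and leftover lac and T7/T3 cloning-vector elements are also present. The depositor warns that the plasmid can recombine, which is a common problem with LTR-containing vectors.

The viral portion follows a third-generation, self-inactivating design. An RSV promoter fused to a truncated HIV-1 5' LTR drives genomic RNA production in packaging cells. It is followed by the Ψ packaging signal with a partial gag sequence, the Rev response element for nuclear export, and a cPPT/CTS element that aids nuclear import. The transfer cassette ends in a ΔU3 3' LTR, with an SV40 polyadenylation signal downstream. Between the LTRs, an SV40 early promoter/origin segment sits upstream of puromycin N-acetyltransferase, which allows selection of transduced cells. A strong constitutive EF-1α promoter drives the MLXIP coding sequence. A WPRE downstream of the ORF enhances transcript stability and expression. A short U6 promoter fragment annotated between the ORF and the WPRE appears to be a partial match rather than a functional Pol III unit. The construct is intended for stable MLXIP overexpression, for example in directed differentiation screens.
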