Features (pLannotate 1.2.2; 31 found; start..end, strand, type, name):
      5..231     +  promoter       RSV promoter: Rous sarcoma virus enhancer/promoter
    232..412     +  LTR            5' LTR (truncated): truncated 5' long terminal repeat (LTR) from HIV-1
    459..584     +  misc_feature   HIV-1 Ψ: packaging signal of human immunodeficiency virus type 1
    568..931     +  CDS            HIV-1 gag (fragment): gag protein from human immunodeficiency virus 1; gag
   1077..1310    +  misc_feature   RRE: The Rev response element (RRE) of HIV-1 allows for Rev-dependent mRNA export from the nucleus to the cytoplasm.
   1687..1713    +  CDS            Rev (fragment): human immunodeficiency virus 1 (HIV-1) Rev protein; rev; enhances nuclear export of unspliced and incompletely spliced viral mRNAs
   1720..1743    +  promoter       SV40 promoter (fragment): SV40 early promoter
   1744..1815    +  promoter       SV40 promoter (fragment): SV40 enhancer and early promoter
   1839..1974    +  rep_origin     SV40 ori: SV40 origin of replication
   2020..2616    +  CDS            PuroR (fragment): puromycin N-acetyltransferase; pac from Streptomyces; confers resistance to puromycin
   2665..2782    +  misc_feature   cPPT/CTS: central polypurine tract and central termination sequence of HIV-1
   2847..2913    +  CDS            small t antigen (fragment): SV40 (simian virus 40) small t antigen
   2920..4098    +  promoter       EF-1α promoter: strong constitutive promoter for human elongation factor EF-1α
   4115..6871    +  CDS            MLXIP: MLXIP_HUMAN - Also known as BHLHE36, KIAA0867, MIR From Homo sapiens (Human).
   6887..6940    +  promoter       U6 promoter (fragment): RNA polymerase III promoter for human U6 snRNA
   6982..7570    +  misc_feature   WPRE: woodchuck hepatitis virus posttranscriptional regulatory element
   7621..7640    +  misc_feature   cPPT/CTS (fragment): central polypurine tract and central termination sequence of HIV-1
   7642..7875    +  LTR            3' LTR (ΔU3): self-inactivating 3' long terminal repeat (LTR) from HIV-1
   7953..8074    +  polyA_signal   SV40 poly(A) signal: SV40 polyadenylation signal
   8114..8249    +  rep_origin     SV40 ori: SV40 origin of replication
   8270..8288    -  promoter       T7 promoter: promoter for bacteriophage T7 RNA polymerase
   8296..8451    +  CDS            lacZα (fragment): LacZα fragment of β-galactosidase; lacZ fragment
   8456..8884    +  rep_origin     f1 ori (sequence partly withheld): f1 bacteriophage origin of replication; arrow indicates direction of (+) strand synthesis
   8937..9041    +  promoter       AmpR promoter: bla
   9042..9902    +  CDS            AmpR: β-lactamase; bla; confers resistance to ampicillin, carbenicillin, and related antibiotics
  10073..10661   +  rep_origin     ori: high-copy-number ColE1/pMB1/pBR322/pUC origin of replication
  10844..10936   +  CDS            lacI (fragment): lac repressor; lacI; The lac repressor binds to the lac operator to inhibit transcription in E. coli. This inhibition can be relieved by adding lactose or isopropyl-β-D-thiogalactopyranoside (IPTG).
  10949..10970   +  protein_bind   CAP binding site: CAP binding activates transcription in the presence of cAMP. E. coli catabolite activator protein
  10985..11015   +  promoter       lac promoter: promoter for the E. coli lac operon
  11019..11041   +  protein_bind   lac operator (fragment): The lac repressor binds to the lac operator to inhibit transcription in E. coli. This inhibition can be relieved by adding lactose or isopropyl-β-D-thiogalactopyranoside (IPTG). lac repressor encoded by lacI
  11084..11102   +  promoter       T3 promoter: promoter for bacteriophage T3 RNA polymerase
>Addgene plasmid #143434 | TFORF0728 | addgene full sequence | sequence record 397875 | Addgene NGS Result
TTAATGTAGTCTTATGCAATACTCTTGTAGTCTTGCAACATGGTAACGATGAGTTAGCAACATGCCTTAC
AAGGAGAGAAAAAGCACCGTGCATGCCGATTGGTGGAAGTAAGGTGGTACGATCGTGCCTTATTAGGAAG
GCAACAGACGGGTCTGACATGGATTGGACGAACCACTGAATTGCCGCATTGCAGAGATATTGTATTTAAG
TGCCTAGCTCGATACATAAACGGGTCTCTCTGGTTAGACCAGATCTGAGCCTGGGAGCTCTCTGGCTAAC
TAGGGAACCCACTGCTTAAGCCTCAATAAAGCTTGCCTTGAGTGCTTCAAGTAGTGTGTGCCCGTCTGTT
GTGTGACTCTGGTAACTAGAGATCCCTCAGACCCTTTTAGTCAGTGTGGAAAATCTCTAGCAGTGGCGCC
CGAACAGGGACTTGAAAGCGAAAGGGAAACCAGAGGAGCTCTCTCGACGCAGGACTCGGCTTGCTGAAGC
GCGCACGGCAAGAGGCGAGGGGCGGCGACTGGTGAGTACGCCAAAAATTTTGACTAGCGGAGGCTAGAAG
GAGAGAGATGGGTGCGAGAGCGTCAGTATTAAGCGGGGGAGAATTAGATCGCGATGGGAAAAAATTCGGT
TAAGGCCAGGGGGAAAGAAAAAATATAAATTAAAACATATAGTATGGGCAAGCAGGGAGCTAGAACGATT
CGCAGTTAATCCTGGCCTGTTAGAAACATCAGAAGGCTGTAGACAAATACTGGGACAGCTACAACCATCC
CTTCAGACAGGATCAGAAGAACTTAGATCATTATATAATACAGTAGCAACCCTCTATTGTGTGCATCAAA
GGATAGAGATAAAAGACACCAAGGAAGCTTTAGACAAGATAGAGGAAGAGCAAAACAAAAGTAAGACCAC
CGCACAGCAAGCGGCCGCTGATCTTCAGACCTGGAGGAGGAGATATGAGGGACAATTGGAGAAGTGAATT
ATATAAATATAAAGTAGTAAAAATTGAACCATTAGGAGTAGCACCCACCAAGGCAAAGAGAAGAGTGGTG
CAGAGAGAAAAAAGAGCAGTGGGAATAGGAGCTTTGTTCCTTGGGTTCTTGGGAGCAGCAGGAAGCACTA
TGGGCGCAGCGTCAATGACGCTGACGGTACAGGCCAGACAATTATTGTCTGGTATAGTGCAGCAGCAGAA
CAATTTGCTGAGGGCTATTGAGGCGCAACAGCATCTGTTGCAACTCACAGTCTGGGGCATCAAGCAGCTC
CAGGCAAGAATCCTGGCTGTGGAAAGATACCTAAAGGATCAACAGCTCCTGGGGATTTGGGGTTGCTCTG
GAAAACTCATTTGCACCACTGCTGTGCCTTGGAATGCTAGTTGGAGTAATAAATCTCTGGAACAGATTTG
GAATCACACGACCTGGATGGAGTGGGACAGAGAAATTAACAATTACACAAGCTTAATACACTCCTTAATT
GAAGAATCGCAAAACCAGCAAGAAAAGAATGAACAAGAATTATTGGAATTAGATAAATGGGCAAGTTTGT
GGAATTGGTTTAACATAACAAATTGGCTGTGGTATATAAAATTATTCATAATGATAGTAGGAGGCTTGGT
AGGTTTAAGAATAGTTTTTGCTGTACTTTCTATAGTGAATAGAGTTAGGCAGGGATATTCACCATTATCG
TTTCAGACCCACCTCCCAACCCCGAGGGGACCCATGCATTGCATCTCAATTAGTCAGCAACCAGGTGTGG
AAAGTCCCCAGGCTCCCCAGCAGGCAGAAGTATGCAAAGCATGCGTCTCAATTAGTCAGCAACCATAGTC
CCGCCCCTAACTCCGCCCATCCCGCCCCTAACTCCGCCCAGTTCCGCCCATTCTCCGCCCCATGGCTGAC
TAATTTTTTTTATTTATGCAGAGGCCGAGGCCGCCTCGGCCTCTGAGCTATTCCAGAAGTAGTGAGGAGG
CTTTTTTGGAGGCCTAGGCTTTTGCAAAAAGCTTTCTAGAGGTACCACCGGAGCTTACCATGACCGAGTA
CAAGCCCACGGTGCGCCTCGCCACCCGCGACGACGTCCCCAGGGCCGTACGCACCCTCGCCGCCGCGTTC
GCCGACTACCCCGCCACGCGCCACACCGTCGATCCGGACCGCCACATCGAGCGGGTCACCGAGCTGCAAG
AACTCTTCCTCACGCGCGTCGGGCTCGACATCGGCAAGGTGTGGGTCGCGGACGACGGCGCCGCCGTGGC
GGTCTGGACCACGCCGGAGAGCGTCGAAGCGGGGGCGGTGTTCGCCGAGATCGGCCCGCGCATGGCCGAG
TTGAGCGGTTCCCGGCTGGCCGCGCAGCAACAGATGGAAGGCCTCCTGGCGCCGCACCGGCCCAAGGAGC
CCGCGTGGTTCCTGGCCACCGTCGGCGTCTCGCCCGACCACCAGGGCAAGGGTCTGGGCAGCGCCGTCGT
GCTCCCCGGAGTGGAGGCGGCCGAGCGCGCCGGGGTGCCCGCCTTCCTGGAGACCTCCGCGCCCCGCAAC
CTCCCCTTCTACGAGCGGCTCGGCTTCACCGTCACCGCCGACGTCGAGGTGCCCGAAGGACCGCGCACCT
GGTGCATGACCCGCAAGCCCGGTGCCAGTTAACGAATTCTAGATCTTGAGACAAATGGCAGTATTCATCC
ACAATTTTAAAAGAAAAGGGGGGATTGGGGGGTACAGTGCAGGGGAAAGAATAGTAGACATAATAGCAAC
AGACATACAAACTAAAGAATTACAAAAACAAATTACAAAAATTCAAAATTTTCGGGTTTATTACAGGGAC
AGCAGAGATCCACTTTGGCGCCGGCTCGAGGCCTGCAGGTGCAAAGATGGATAAAGTTTTAAACAGAGAG
GAATCTTTGCAGCTAATGGACCTTCTAGGTCTTGAAAGGAGTGGGAATTGGCTCCGGTGCCCGTCAGTGG
GCAGAGCGCACATCGCCCACAGTCCCCGAGAAGTTGGGGGGAGGGGTCGGCAATTGAACCGGTGCCTAGA
GAAGGTGGCGCGGGGTAAACTGGGAAAGTGATGTCGTGTACTGGCTCCGCCTTTTTCCCGAGGGTGGGGG
AGAACCGTATATAAGTGCAGTAGTCGCCGTGAACGTTCTTTTTCGCAACGGGTTTGCCGCCAGAACACAG
GTAAGTGCCGTGTGTGGTTCCCGCGGGCCTGGCCTCTTTACGGGTTATGGCCCTTGCGTGCCTTGAATTA
CTTCCACCTGGCTGCAGTACGTGATTCTTGATCCCGAGCTTCGGGTTGGAAGTGGGTGGGAGAGTTCGAG
GCCTTGCGCTTAAGGAGCCCCTTCGCCTCGTGCTTGAGTTGAGGCCTGGCCTGGGCGCTGGGGCCGCCGC
GTGCGAATCTGGTGGCACCTTCGCGCCTGTCTCGCTGCTTTCGATAAGTCTCTAGCCATTTAAAATTTTT
GATGACCTGCTGCGACGCTTTTTTTCTGGCAAGATAGTCTTGTAAATGCGGGCCAAGATCTGCACACTGG
TATTTCGGTTTTTGGGGCCGCGGGCGGCGACGGGGCCCGTGCGTCCCAGCGCACATGTTCGGCGAGGCGG
GGCCTGCGAGCGCGGCCACCGAGAATCGGACGGGGGTAGTCTCAAGCTGGCCGGCCTGCTCTGGTGCCTG
GCCTCGCGCCGCCGTGTATCGCCCCGCCCTGGGCGGCAAGGCTGGCCCGGTCGGCACCAGTTGCGTGAGC
GGAAAGATGGCCGCTTCCCGGCCCTGCTGCAGGGAGCTCAAAATGGAGGACGCGGCGCTCGGGAGAGCGG
GCGGGTGAGTCACCCACACAAAGGAAAAGGGCCTTTCCGTCCTCAGCCGTCGCTTCATGTGACTCCACGG
AGTACCGGGCGCCGTCCAGGCACCTCGATTAGTTCTCGAGCTTTTGGAGTACGTCGTCTTTAGGTTGGGG
GGAGGGGTTTTATGCGATGGAGTTTCCCCACACTGAGTGGGTGGAGACTGAAGTTAGGCCAGCTTGGCAC
TTGATGTAATTCTCCTTGGAATTTGCCCTTTTTGAGTTTGGATCTTGGTTCATTCTCAAGCCTCAGACAG
TGGTTCAAAGTTTTTTTCTTCCATTTCAGGTGTCGTGAGGCTAGCACCGCCACCATGGCCGCCGACGTCT
TCATGTGCTCCCCGCGCCGGCCTCGCAGCCGGGGCCGCCAGGTGCTGCTCAAGCCCCAGGTGTCCGAGGA
CGACGACGACTCGGACACGGATGAGCCGTCCCCGCCGCCCGCCTCCGGCGCGGCCACCCCGGCCCGGGCC
CACGCGAGCGCCGCGCCACCGCCGCCTCGGGCCGGGCCGGGCCGCGAGGAACCTCCGCGCCGCCAGCAGA
TCATCCACAGCGGCCACTTCATGGTGTCGTCGCCGCACCGAGAGCACCCGCCCAAGAAGGGCTACGATTT
CGACACGGTCAACAAACAGACGTGCCAGACCTACAGCTTCGGCAAGACTAGCTCCTGCCACCTGTCCATC
GACGCCTCGCTCACCAAGCTCTTCGAGTGCATGACTTTGGCCTACAGTGGGAAGTTGGTGTCTCCAAAGT
GGAAGAATTTCAAGGGCCTGAAGCTACAGTGGAGAGACAAGATCCGGCTCAATAATGCCATCTGGCGGGC
CTGGTACATGCAGTATCTGGAGAAGCGCAAGAATCCTGTGTGCCACTTTGTGACACCCCTGGACGGCTCT
GTGGACGTAGACGAGCACCGCCGGCCGGAGGCCATCACCACGGAAGGGAAGTACTGGAAGAGCCGCATCG
AGATTGTGATCCGGGAGTATCACAAGTGGAGAACCTACTTCAAGAAAAGGCTACAGCAGCACAAGGATGA
GGACCTCTCCAGCCTGGTCCAGGACGATGACATGCTGTATTGGCACAAGCACGGGGATGGATGGAAGACC
CCCGTCCCCATGGAGGAGGATCCCCTGCTGGACACAGACATGCTCATGTCGGAATTCAGCGACACCCTCT
TCTCCACACTTTCTTCACACCAGCCGGTGGCCTGGCCCAATCCCCGGGAAATAGCACATCTGGGAAATGC
AGACATGATCCAGCCGGGACTGATTCCTTTGCAGCCTAACCTGGACTTCATGGACACCTTTGAGCCTTTC
CAGGACCTCTTCTCTTCTAGCCGCTCCATTTTTGGCTCCATGCTACCTGCATCTGCCTCAGCACCTGTAC
CAGATCCCAACAACCCACCTGCACAGGAGAGCATCCTGCCGACCACAGCCCTCCCCACTGTGAGCCTTCC
TGACAGCCTCATCGCGCCCCCTACCGCCCCATCCCTGGCTCACATGGATGAGCAGGGCTGTGAACACACC
TCCCGGACTGAGGACCCGTTTATCCAGCCCACGGACTTCGGTCCCTCAGAGCCGCCACTGAGTGTCCCGC
AGCCCTTCCTCCCTGTCTTCACCATGCCCCTGCTGTCTCCCAGCCCCGCCCCACCGCCCATCTCCCCCGT
GTTACCATTAGTTCCTCCTCCTGCCACTGCCCTGAACCCCCCGGCTCCACCCACCTTCCATCAGCCACAG
AAGTTTGCTGGAGTCAACAAAGCGCCGTCTGTCATCACCCACACGGCCTCTGCCACCCTCACCCACGATG
CCCCCGCCACCACCTTTAGCCAGAGTCAGGGCCTTGTGATCACCACCCATCACCCTGCCCCGTCAGCGGC
CCCTTGTGGGCTGGCACTGTCTCCTGTCACCCGGCCTCCCCAGCCACGGTTAACTTTTGTGCACCCCAAA
CCTGTATCCTTGACTGGGGGCAGGCCTAAGCAGCCCCACAAAATAGTGCCTGCTCCCAAACCAGAGCCCG
TGTCCTTGGTGTTGAAGAATGCCCGTATCGCCCCAGCTGCCTTTTCAGGCCAACCACAAGCGGTGATCAT
GACGTCAGGGCCTCTGAAGAGAGAAGGGATGTTGGCCTCCACCGTGTCCCAGTCCAACGTGGTCATTGCG
CCTGCTGCCATCGCCAGGGCTCCTGGGGTCCCGGAGTTCCACAGCAGCATCCTGGTGACAGATCTCGGCC
ATGGCACGAGCAGCCCGCCTGCCCCCGTCTCCCGGCTCTTCCCAAGCACAGCGCAAGACCCCCTGGGGAA
GGGCGAGCAGGTCCCGCTGCATGGGGGCAGCCCCCAGGTCACTGTCACAGGGCCCAGTCGGGACTGCCCA
AACTCAGGGCAGGCCTCTCCGTGTGCATCGGAGCAGAGCCCCAGTCCTCAATCTCCCCAGAACAACTGCT
CAGGGAAATCCGACCCCAAAAATGTGGCTGCACTAAAGAACCGGCAGATGAAGCACATCTCAGCTGAGCA
GAAAAGGCGCTTCAACATCAAGATGTGCTTCGACATGCTCAACAGCCTCATCTCCAACAATTCCAAGCTG
ACCAGTCACGCCATCACACTGCAGAAGACTGTGGAGTACATCACCAAGCTGCAGCAGGAGAGAGGCCAGA
TGCAGGAGGAGGCCCGGCGGCTGCGGGAGGAGATCGAGGAGCTCAATGCCACCATCATCTCCTGCCAGCA
GCTGCTCCCTGCCACGGGAGTCCCCGTTACCCGGCGCCAGTTTGATCACATGAAAGACATGTTTGACGAA
TACGTGAAAACCCGGACCTTGCAGAATTGGAAGTTCTGGATTTTCAGCATCATCATCAAGCCGCTGTTTG
AGTCGTTCAAGGGCATGGTGTCCACCAGCAGCCTGGAGGAGCTGCACCGGACGGCGCTCTCCTGGCTGGA
CCAGCACTGCTCCCTGCCCATCCTCAGGCCGATGGTATTGAGCACGCTGCGGCAGCTGAGCACCTCCACC
TCCATCCTCACAGACCCGGCACAGCTGCCAGAGCAGGCGTCCAAGGCTGTCACCAGGATTGGCAAGAGAT
TGGGAGAGTCCTAGTAATGAACTAGTCCGTAACTTGAAAGTATTTCGATTTCTTGGCTTTATATATCTTG
TGGAAAGGACGACGTTACCACTTACGGTTTCGTCAGACGCGTTAAGTCGACAATCAACCTCTGGATTACA
AAATTTGTGAAAGATTGACTGGTATTCTTAACTATGTTGCTCCTTTTACGCTATGTGGATACGCTGCTTT
AATGCCTTTGTATCATGCTATTGCTTCCCGTATGGCTTTCATTTTCTCCTCCTTGTATAAATCCTGGTTG
CTGTCTCTTTATGAGGAGTTGTGGCCCGTTGTCAGGCAACGTGGCGTGGTGTGCACTGTGTTTGCTGACG
CAACCCCCACTGGTTGGGGCATTGCCACCACCTGTCAGCTCCTTTCCGGGACTTTCGCTTTCCCCCTCCC
TATTGCCACGGCGGAACTCATCGCCGCCTGCCTTGCCCGCTGCTGGACAGGGGCTCGGCTGTTGGGCACT
GACAATTCCGTGGTGTTGTCGGGGAAATCATCGTCCTTTCCTTGGCTGCTCGCCTGTGTTGCCACCTGGA
TTCTGCGCGGGACGTCCTTCTGCTACGTCCCTTCGGCCCTCAATCCAGCGGACCTTCCTTCCCGCGGCCT
GCTGCCGGCTCTGCGGCCTCTTCCGCGTCTTCGCCTTCGCCCTCAGACGAGTCGGATCTCCCTTTGGGCC
GCCTCCCCGCGTCGACTTTAAGACCAATGACTTACAAGGCAGCTGTAGATCTTAGCCACTTTTTAAAAGA
AAAGGGGGGACTGGAAGGGCTAATTCACTCCCAACGAAGACAAGATCTGCTTTTTGCTTGTACTGGGTCT
CTCTGGTTAGACCAGATCTGAGCCTGGGAGCTCTCTGGCTAACTAGGGAACCCACTGCTTAAGCCTCAAT
AAAGCTTGCCTTGAGTGCTTCAAGTAGTGTGTGCCCGTCTGTTGTGTGACTCTGGTAACTAGAGATCCCT
CAGACCCTTTTAGTCAGTGTGGAAAATCTCTAGCAGTACGTATAGTAGTTCATGTCATCTTATTATTCAG
TATTTATAACTTGCAAAGAAATGAATATCAGAGAGTGAGAGGAACTTGTTTATTGCAGCTTATAATGGTT
ACAAATAAAGCAATAGCATCACAAATTTCACAAATAAAGCATTTTTTTCACTGCATTCTAGTTGTGGTTT
GTCCAAACTCATCAATGTATCTTATCATGTCTGGCTCTAGCTATCCCGCCCCTAACTCCGCCCATCCCGC
CCCTAACTCCGCCCAGTTCCGCCCATTCTCCGCCCCATGGCTGACTAATTTTTTTTATTTATGCAGAGGC
CGAGGCCGCCTCGGCCTCTGAGCTATTCCAGAAGTAGTGAGGAGGCTTTTTTGGAGGCCTAGGGACGTAC
CCAATTCGCCCTATAGTGAGTCGTATTACGCGCGCTCACTGGCCGTCGTTTTACAACGTCGTGACTGGGA
AAACCCTGGCGTTACCCAACTTAATCGCCTTGCAGCACATCCCCCTTTCGCCAGCTGGCGTAATAGCGAA
GAGGCCCGCACCGATCGCCCTTCCCAACAGTTGCGCAGCCTGAATGGCGAATGGG
[124 nt withheld, positions 8456-8579]
C
[91 nt withheld, positions 8581-8671]
A
[49 nt withheld, positions 8673-8721]
CCTTTGACGTTGGAGTCCACGTTCTTT
[37 nt withheld, positions 8749-8785]
ACCCTATCTCGGTCTATTCTTTTGATTTATAAGGGATTTTGCCGATTTCGGCCTATTGGTTAAAAAATGA
GCTGATTTAACAAAAATTTAACGCGAATTTTAACAAAATATTAACGCTTACAATTTAGGTGGCACTTTTC
GGGGAAATGTGCGCGGAACCCCTATTTGTTTATTTTTCTAAATACATTCAAATATGTATCCGCTCATGAG
ACAATAACCCTGATAAATGCTTCAATAATATTGAAAAAGGAAGAGTATGAGTATTCAACATTTCCGTGTC
GCCCTTATTCCCTTTTTTGCGGCATTTTGCCTTCCTGTTTTTGCTCACCCAGAAACGCTGGTGAAAGTAA
AAGATGCTGAAGATCAGTTGGGTGCACGAGTGGGTTACATCGAACTGGATCTCAACAGCGGTAAGATCCT
TGAGAGTTTTCGCCCCGAAGAACGTTTTCCAATGATGAGCACTTTTAAAGTTCTGCTATGTGGCGCGGTA
TTATCCCGTATTGACGCCGGGCAAGAGCAACTCGGTCGCCGCATACACTATTCTCAGAATGACTTGGTTG
AGTACTCACCAGTCACAGAAAAGCATCTTACGGATGGCATGACAGTAAGAGAATTATGCAGTGCTGCCAT
AACCATGAGTGATAACACTGCGGCCAACTTACTTCTGACAACGATCGGAGGACCGAAGGAGCTAACCGCT
TTTTTGCACAACATGGGGGATCATGTAACTCGCCTTGATCGTTGGGAACCGGAGCTGAATGAAGCCATAC
CAAACGACGAGCGTGACACCACGATGCCTGTAGCAATGGCAACAACGTTGCGCAAACTATTAACTGGCGA
ACTACTTACTCTAGCTTCCCGGCAACAATTAATAGACTGGATGGAGGCGGATAAAGTTGCAGGACCACTT
CTGCGCTCGGCCCTTCCGGCTGGCTGGTTTATTGCTGATAAATCTGGAGCCGGTGAGCGTGGGTCTCGCG
GTATCATTGCAGCACTGGGGCCAGATGGTAAGCCCTCCCGTATCGTAGTTATCTACACGACGGGGAGTCA
GGCAACTATGGATGAACGAAATAGACAGATCGCTGAGATAGGTGCCTCACTGATTAAGCATTGGTAACTG
TCAGACCAAGTTTACTCATATATACTTTAGATTGATTTAAAACTTCATTTTTAATTTAAAAGGATCTAGG
TGAAGATCCTTTTTGATAATCTCATGACCAAAATCCCTTAACGTGAGTTTTCGTTCCACTGAGCGTCAGA
CCCCGTAGAAAAGATCAAAGGATCTTCTTGAGATCCTTTTTTTCTGCGCGTAATCTGCTGCTTGCAAACA
AAAAAACCACCGCTACCAGCGGTGGTTTGTTTGCCGGATCAAGAGCTACCAACTCTTTTTCCGAAGGTAA
CTGGCTTCAGCAGAGCGCAGATACCAAATACTGTTCTTCTAGTGTAGCCGTAGTTAGGCCACCACTTCAA
GAACTCTGTAGCACCGCCTACATACCTCGCTCTGCTAATCCTGTTACCAGTGGCTGCTGCCAGTGGCGAT
AAGTCGTGTCTTACCGGGTTGGACTCAAGACGATAGTTACCGGATAAGGCGCAGCGGTCGGGCTGAACGG
GGGGTTCGTGCACACAGCCCAGCTTGGAGCGAACGACCTACACCGAACTGAGATACCTACAGCGTGAGCT
ATGAGAAAGCGCCACGCTTCCCGAAGGGAGAAAGGCGGACAGGTATCCGGTAAGCGGCAGGGTCGGAACA
GGAGAGCGCACGAGGGAGCTTCCAGGGGGAAACGCCTGGTATCTTTATAGTCCTGTCGGGTTTCGCCACC
TCTGACTTGAGCGTCGATTTTTGTGATGCTCGTCAGGGGGGCGGAGCCTATGGAAAAACGCCAGCAACGC
GGCCTTTTTACGGTTCCTGGCCTTTTGCTGGCCTTTTGCTCACATGTTCTTTCCTGCGTTATCCCCTGAT
TCTGTGGATAACCGTATTACCGCCTTTGAGTGAGCTGATACCGCTCGCCGCAGCCGAACGACCGAGCGCA
GCGAGTCAGTGAGCGAGGAAGCGGAAGAGCGCCCAATACGCAAACCGCCTCTCCCCGCGCGTTGGCCGAT
TCATTAATGCAGCTGGCACGACAGGTTTCCCGACTGGAAAGCGGGCAGTGAGCGCAACGCAATTAATGTG
AGTTAGCTCACTCATTAGGCACCCCAGGCTTTACACTTTATGCTTCCGGCTCGTATGTTGTGTGGAATTG
TGAGCGGATAACAATTTCACACAGGAAACAGCTATGACCATGATTACGCCAAGCGCGCAATTAACCCTCA
CTAAAGGGAACAAAAGCTGGAGCTGCAAGC
