>Addgene plasmid #143434 | TFORF0728 | depositor partial sequence | sequence record 282440 | Insert
ACCGCCACCATGGCCGCCGACGTCTTCATGTGCTCCCCGCGCCGGCCTCGCAGCCGGGGCCGCCAGGTGC
TGCTCAAGCCCCAGGTGTCCGAGGACGACGACGACTCGGACACGGATGAGCCGTCCCCGCCGCCCGCCTC
CGGCGCGGCCACCCCGGCCCGGGCCCACGCGAGCGCCGCGCCACCGCCGCCTCGGGCCGGGCCGGGCCGC
GAGGAACCTCCGCGCCGCCAGCAGATCATCCACAGCGGCCACTTCATGGTGTCGTCGCCGCACCGAGAGC
ACCCGCCCAAGAAGGGCTACGATTTCGACACGGTCAACAAACAGACGTGCCAGACCTACAGCTTCGGCAA
GACTAGCTCCTGCCACCTGTCCATCGACGCCTCGCTCACCAAGCTCTTCGAGTGCATGACTTTGGCCTAC
AGTGGGAAGTTGGTGTCTCCAAAGTGGAAGAATTTCAAGGGCCTGAAGCTACAGTGGAGAGACAAGATCC
GGCTCAATAATGCCATCTGGCGGGCCTGGTACATGCAGTATCTGGAGAAGCGCAAGAATCCTGTGTGCCA
CTTTGTGACACCCCTGGACGGCTCTGTGGACGTAGACGAGCACCGCCGGCCGGAGGCCATCACCACGGAA
GGGAAGTACTGGAAGAGCCGCATCGAGATTGTGATCCGGGAGTATCACAAGTGGAGAACCTACTTCAAGA
AAAGGCTACAGCAGCACAAGGATGAGGACCTCTCCAGCCTGGTCCAGGACGATGACATGCTGTATTGGCA
CAAGCACGGGGATGGATGGAAGACCCCCGTCCCCATGGAGGAGGATCCCCTGCTGGACACAGACATGCTC
ATGTCGGAATTCAGCGACACCCTCTTCTCCACACTTTCTTCACACCAGCCGGTGGCCTGGCCCAATCCCC
GGGAAATAGCACATCTGGGAAATGCAGACATGATCCAGCCGGGACTGATTCCTTTGCAGCCTAACCTGGA
CTTCATGGACACCTTTGAGCCTTTCCAGGACCTCTTCTCTTCTAGCCGCTCCATTTTTGGCTCCATGCTA
CCTGCATCTGCCTCAGCACCTGTACCAGATCCCAACAACCCACCTGCACAGGAGAGCATCCTGCCGACCA
CAGCCCTCCCCACTGTGAGCCTTCCTGACAGCCTCATCGCGCCCCCTACCGCCCCATCCCTGGCTCACAT
GGATGAGCAGGGCTGTGAACACACCTCCCGGACTGAGGACCCGTTTATCCAGCCCACGGACTTCGGTCCC
TCAGAGCCGCCACTGAGTGTCCCGCAGCCCTTCCTCCCTGTCTTCACCATGCCCCTGCTGTCTCCCAGCC
CCGCCCCACCGCCCATCTCCCCCGTGTTACCATTAGTTCCTCCTCCTGCCACTGCCCTGAACCCCCCGGC
TCCACCCACCTTCCATCAGCCACAGAAGTTTGCTGGAGTCAACAAAGCGCCGTCTGTCATCACCCACACG
GCCTCTGCCACCCTCACCCACGATGCCCCCGCCACCACCTTTAGCCAGAGTCAGGGCCTTGTGATCACCA
CCCATCACCCTGCCCCGTCAGCGGCCCCTTGTGGGCTGGCACTGTCTCCTGTCACCCGGCCTCCCCAGCC
ACGGTTAACTTTTGTGCACCCCAAACCTGTATCCTTGACTGGGGGCAGGCCTAAGCAGCCCCACAAAATA
GTGCCTGCTCCCAAACCAGAGCCCGTGTCCTTGGTGTTGAAGAATGCCCGTATCGCCCCAGCTGCCTTTT
CAGGCCAACCACAAGCGGTGATCATGACGTCAGGGCCTCTGAAGAGAGAAGGGATGTTGGCCTCCACCGT
GTCCCAGTCCAACGTGGTCATTGCGCCTGCTGCCATCGCCAGGGCTCCTGGGGTCCCGGAGTTCCACAGC
AGCATCCTGGTGACAGATCTCGGCCATGGCACGAGCAGCCCGCCTGCCCCCGTCTCCCGGCTCTTCCCAA
GCACAGCGCAAGACCCCCTGGGGAAGGGCGAGCAGGTCCCGCTGCATGGGGGCAGCCCCCAGGTCACTGT
CACAGGGCCCAGTCGGGACTGCCCAAACTCAGGGCAGGCCTCTCCGTGTGCATCGGAGCAGAGCCCCAGT
CCTCAATCTCCCCAGAACAACTGCTCAGGGAAATCCGACCCCAAAAATGTGGCTGCACTAAAGAACCGGC
AGATGAAGCACATCTCAGCTGAGCAGAAAAGGCGCTTCAACATCAAGATGTGCTTCGACATGCTCAACAG
CCTCATCTCCAACAATTCCAAGCTGACCAGTCACGCCATCACACTGCAGAAGACTGTGGAGTACATCACC
AAGCTGCAGCAGGAGAGAGGCCAGATGCAGGAGGAGGCCCGGCGGCTGCGGGAGGAGATCGAGGAGCTCA
ATGCCACCATCATCTCCTGCCAGCAGCTGCTCCCTGCCACGGGAGTCCCCGTTACCCGGCGCCAGTTTGA
TCACATGAAAGACATGTTTGACGAATACGTGAAAACCCGGACCTTGCAGAATTGGAAGTTCTGGATTTTC
AGCATCATCATCAAGCCGCTGTTTGAGTCGTTCAAGGGCATGGTGTCCACCAGCAGCCTGGAGGAGCTGC
ACCGGACGGCGCTCTCCTGGCTGGACCAGCACTGCTCCCTGCCCATCCTCAGGCCGATGGTATTGAGCAC
GCTGCGGCAGCTGAGCACCTCCACCTCCATCCTCACAGACCCGGCACAGCTGCCAGAGCAGGCGTCCAAG
GCTGTCACCAGGATTGGCAAGAGATTGGGAGAGTCCTAGTAATGAACTAGTCCGTAACTTGAAAGTATTT
CGATTTCTTGGCTTTATATATCTTGTGGAAAGGACGACGTTACCACTTACGGTTTCGTCAG
