>Addgene plasmid #143434 | TFORF0728 | depositor partial sequence | sequence record 282441 | Barcode
CGTTACCACTTACGGTTTCGTCAG
